>Addgene plasmid #47135 | TAL3416 | depositor partial sequence | sequence record 67222 | Insert sequence
ATGGACTACAAAGACCATGACGGTGATTATAAAGATCATGACATCGATTACAAGGATGACGATGACAAGA
TGGCCCCCAAGAAGAAGAGGAAGGTGGGCATTCACCGCGGGGTACCTATGGTGGACTTGAGGACACTCGG
TTATTCGCAACAGCAACAGGAGAAAATCAAGCCTAAGGTCAGGAGCACCGTCGCGCAACACCACGAGGCG
CTTGTGGGGCATGGCTTCACTCATGCGCATATTGTCGCGCTTTCACAGCACCCTGCGGCGCTTGGGACGG
TGGCTGTCAAATACCAAGATATGATTGCGGCCCTGCCCGAAGCCACGCACGAGGCAATTGTAGGGGTCGG
TAAACAGTGGTCGGGAGCGCGAGCACTTGAGGCGCTGCTGACTGTGGCGGGTGAGCTTAGGGGGCCTCCG
CTCCAGCTCGACACCGGGCAGCTGCTGAAGATCGCGAAGAGAGGGGGAGTAACAGCGGTAGAGGCAGTGC
ACGCCTGGCGCAATGCGCTCACCGGGGCCCCCTTGAACCTGACCCCAGACCAGGTAGTCGCAATCGCGAA
CAATAATGGGGGAAAGCAAGCCCTGGAAACCGTGCAAAGGTTGTTGCCGGTCCTTTGTCAAGACCACGGC
CTTACACCGGAGCAAGTCGTGGCCATTGCAAGCAACATCGGTGGCAAACAGGCTCTTGAGACGGTTCAGA
GACTTCTCCCAGTTCTCTGTCAAGCCCACGGGCTGACTCCCGATCAAGTTGTAGCGATTGCGTCGAACAT
TGGAGGGAAACAAGCATTGGAGACTGTCCAACGGCTCCTTCCCGTGTTGTGTCAAGCCCACGGTTTGACG
CCTGCACAAGTGGTCGCCATCGCCAGCCATGATGGCGGTAAGCAGGCGCTGGAAACAGTACAGCGCCTGC
TGCCTGTACTGTGCCAGGATCATGGACTGACCCCAGACCAGGTAGTCGCAATCGCGTCGAACATTGGGGG
AAAGCAAGCCCTGGAAACCGTGCAAAGGTTGTTGCCGGTCCTTTGTCAAGACCACGGCCTTACACCGGAG
CAAGTCGTGGCCATTGCAAATAATAACGGTGGCAAACAGGCTCTTGAGACGGTTCAGAGACTTCTCCCAG
TTCTCTGTCAAGCCCACGGGCTGACTCCCGATCAAGTTGTAGCGATTGCGTCCAACGGTGGAGGGAAACA
AGCATTGGAGACTGTCCAACGGCTCCTTCCCGTGTTGTGTCAAGCCCACGGTTTGACGCCTGCACAAGTG
GTCGCCATCGCCAGCCATGATGGCGGTAAGCAGGCGCTGGAAACAGTACAGCGCCTGCTGCCTGTACTGT
GCCAGGATCATGGACTGACCCCAGACCAGGTAGTCGCAATCGCGTCACATGACGGGGGAAAGCAAGCCCT
GGAAACCGTGCAAAGGTTGTTGCCGGTCCTTTGTCAAGACCACGGCCTTACACCGGAGCAAGTCGTGGCC
ATTGCAAGCAACATCGGTGGCAAACAGGCTCTTGAGACGGTTCAGAGACTTCTCCCAGTTCTCTGTCAAG
CCCACGGGCTGACTCCCGATCAAGTTGTAGCGATTGCGTCGCATGACGGAGGGAAACAAGCATTGGAGAC
TGTCCAACGGCTCCTTCCCGTGTTGTGTCAAGCCCACGGTTTGACGCCTGCACAAGTGGTCGCCATCGCC
AGCCATGATGGCGGTAAGCAGGCGCTGGAAACAGTACAGCGCCTGCTGCCTGTACTGTGCCAGGATCATG
GACTGACCCCAGACCAGGTAGTCGCAATCGCGAACAATAATGGGGGAAAGCAAGCCCTGGAAACCGTGCA
AAGGTTGTTGCCGGTCCTTTGTCAAGACCACGGCCTTACACCGGAGCAAGTCGTGGCCATTGCAAGCAAC
ATCGGTGGCAAACAGGCTCTTGAGACGGTTCAGAGACTTCTCCCAGTTCTCTGTCAAGCCCACGGGCTGA
CTCCCGATCAAGTTGTAGCGATTGCGTCCAACGGTGGAGGGAAACAAGCATTGGAGACTGTCCAACGGCT
CCTTCCCGTGTTGTGTCAAGCCCACGGTTTGACGCCTGCACAAGTGGTCGCCATCGCCTCCAATATTGGC
GGTAAGCAGGCGCTGGAAACAGTACAGCGCCTGCTGCCTGTACTGTGCCAGGATCATGGACTGACACCCG
AACAGGTGGTCGCCATTGCTTCTAACATCGGAGGACGGCCAGCCTTGGAG
