>Addgene plasmid #47135 | TAL3416 | addgene partial sequence | sequence record 68644 | JDS-TALEN-F 5'-TAGGGGTCGGTAAACAGTGG-3'
ACTGTGGCGGGTGAGCTTAGGGGGCCTCCGCTCCAGCTCGACACCGGGCAGCTGCTGAAGATCGCGAAGA
GAGGGGGAGTAACAGCGGTAGAGGCAGTGCACGCCTGGCGCAATGCGCTCACCGGGGCCCCCTTGAACCT
GACCCCAGACCAGGTAGTCGCAATCGCGAACAATAATGGGGGAAAGCAAGCCCTGGAAACCGTGCAAAGG
TTGTTGCCGGTCCTTTGTCAAGACCACGGCCTTACACCGGAGCAAGTCGTGGCCATTGCAAGCAACATCG
GTGGCAAACAGGCTCTTGAGACGGTTCAGAGACTTCTCCCAGTTCTCTGTCAAGCCCACGGGCTGACTCC
CGATCAAGTTGTAGCGATTGCGTCGAACATTGGAGGGAAACAAGCATTGGAGACTGTCCAACGGCTCCTT
CCCGTGTTGTGTCAAGCCCACGGTTTGACGCCTGCACAAGTGGTCGCCATCGCCAGCCATGATGGCGGTA
AGCAGGCGCTGGAAACAGTACAGCGCCTGCTGCCTGTACTGTGCCAGGATCATGGACTGACCCCAGACCA
GGTAGTCGCAATCGCGTCGAACATTGGGGGAAAGCAAGCCCTGGAAACCGTGCAAAGGTTGTTGCCGGTC
CTTTGTCAAGACCACGGCCTTACACCGGAGCAAGTCGTGGCCATTGCAAATAATAACGGTGGCAAACAGG
CTCTTGAGACGGTTCAGAGACTTCTCCCAGTTCTCTGTCAAGCCCACGGGCTGACTCCCGATCAAGTTGT
A
