[The description below was written by a language model from this plasmid's Addgene catalogue record.]
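Description:
TAL3416 is a TALEN expression plasmid built on the JDS70 backbone, a high-copy, ampicillin-selected vector classed as a mammalian expression construct that also carries a T7 promoter. It encodes the "left" half of a TALE nuclease pair directed against the zebrafish (D. rerio) gene dcps, and its name indicates it belongs to a set of zebrafish community TALENs. The roughly 1.4 kb insert is not the dcps coding sequence itself. It is an engineered array of TAL effector repeats designed to recognise a specific 18-nucleotide half-site in that gene. The array was cloned between two BsmBI sites in the backbone, both of which were destroyed during assembly, as is typical of type IIS-based seamless cloning.

The backbone supplies the remaining parts of the nuclease. An N-terminal 3X FLAG tag allows detection of the protein, and a C-terminal wild-type FokI cleavage domain provides the nuclease activity, so the inserted repeats complete an in-frame FLAG-TALE-FokI fusion. Expression is driven by the CMV promoter in mammalian cells, while the T7 designation implies that the open reading frame can also be transcribed in vitro to make mRNA, the usual delivery route for zebrafish embryos. The use of a BGH reverse sequencing primer suggests a BGH polyadenylation region downstream, although no feature table is provided to confirm this or other backbone elements. Because FokI cuts as a dimer, this construct is meant to be used with a matching right-half TALEN binding the opposite strand. The resulting double-strand break at dcps can be repaired imprecisely, giving targeted gene disruption. The depositor recommends verifying the plasmid by diagnostic restriction digest before use.
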