Addgene plasmid #47135: TAL3416
Depositing lab: Keith Joung. Depositing organization: Massachusetts General Hospital. Publication: Targeted gene disruption in somatic zebrafish cells using engineered TALENs. Sander JD, Cade L, Khayter C, Reyon D, Peterson RT, Joung JK, Yeh JR. Nat Biotechnol. 2011 Aug 5;29(8):697-8. doi: 10.1038/nbt.1934. PubMed 21822241.
Backbone
  Vector backbone: JDS70
  Backbone manufacturer: Addgene plasmid #32285
  Backbone size w/o insert (bp): 6447
  Vector type: Mammalian Expression ; T7
Growth in bacteria
  Bacterial resistance: Ampicillin, 100 μg/mL
  Growth temperature: 37°C
  Growth strain: XL1 Blue
  Copy number: High Copy
Gene/Insert
  Gene/Insert name: ZebrafishCommunity-dcps-left (alt name: dcps)
  Species: D. rerio (zebrafish)
  Insert size (bp): 1430
  Entrez Gene: dcps (a.k.a. wu:fa04d04, zgc:109723)
  Promoter: CMV
  Tag / fusion protein: 3X Flag (N terminal on backbone); WT FOKI (C terminal on backbone)
  Cloning method: Restriction Enzyme; 5′ cloning site BsmBI (destroyed during cloning); 3′ cloning site BsmBI (destroyed during cloning)
  Sequencing primers: 5′ CMV-F; 3′ BGH-rev
Terms and licenses: Academic/Nonprofit Terms; Industry Terms: Not Available to Industry
Depositor comments: Target binding site: TGAACAGTCCACCGATAA It is strongly recommended that users perform a diagnostic digest to verify this plasmid prior to use. For example, a double digest of the plasmid with BamHI and KpnI should result in two bands at 2.3kb and 5.8kb.
How to cite: TAL3416 was a gift from Keith Joung (Addgene plasmid # 47135 ; http://n2t.net/addgene:47135 ; RRID:Addgene_47135)
